>Addgene plasmid #244812 | pBSII-LA-mEmerald(AM) | addgene full sequence | sequence record 489764 | Addgene NGS Result
CTAAATTGTAAGCGTTAATATTTTGTTAAAATTCGCGTTAAATTTTTGTTAAATCAGCTCATTTTTTAAC
CAATAGGCCGAAATCGGCAAAATCCCTTATAAATCAAAAGAATAGACCGAGATAGGGT
[37 nt withheld, positions 129-165]
AAAGAACGTGGACTCCAACGTCAAAGG
[49 nt withheld, positions 193-241]
T
[91 nt withheld, positions 243-333]
G
[124 nt withheld, positions 335-458]
CCCATTCGCCATTCAGGCTGCGCAACTGTTGGGAAGGGCGATCGGTGCGGGCCTCTTCGCTATTACGCCA
GCTGGCGAAAGGGGGATGTGCTGCAAGGCGATTAAGTTGGGTAACGCCAGGGTTTTCCCAGTCACGACGT
TGTAAAACGACGGCCAGTGAGCGCGCGTAATACGACTCACTATAGGGCGAATTGGGTACCGGGCCCCCCC
TCGAGGTCGACGGTATCGATAAGCTTGATATCGAATTCCTGCAGCCCGGGCAAAATGGGCGTGGCCGACT
TGATTAAAAAATTCGAATCGATTTCGAAAGAAGAAGCGGCCGCCTCGAAAGGCGAAGAATTGTTCACCGG
CGTGGTGCCAATTTTGGTGGAATTGGACGGCGACGTGAACGGCCACAAATTCTCGGTGTCGGGCGAAGGC
GAAGGCGACGCCACCTACGGCAAATTGACCTTGAAATTCATTTGTACCACCGGCAAATTGCCAGTGCCAT
GGCCAACCTTGGTGACCACCTTGACCTACGGCGTGCAATGTTTCGCCAGATACCCAGACCACATGAAACA
ACACGACTTCTTCAAATCGGCCATGCCAGAAGGCTACGTGCAAGAAAGAACCATTTTCTTCAAAGACGAC
GGCAACTACAAAACCAGAGCCGAAGTGAAATTCGAAGGCGACACCTTGGTGAACAGGATTGAATTGAAAG
GCATTGACTTCAAAGAAGATGGCAACATTTTGGGCCACAAATTGGAATACAACTACAACTCGCACAAAGT
GTACATTACCGCCGACAAACAAAAGAACGGCATTAAAGTGAACTTCAAAACCAGACACAACATTGAAGAT
GGCTCGGTGCAATTGGCCGACCACTACCAACAAAACACCCCAATTGGCGACGGCCCAGTGTTGTTGCCAG
ACAACCACTACTTGTCGACCCAATCGAAATTGTCGAAAGACCCAAACGAAAAGAGGGACCACATGGTGTT
GTTGGAATTCGTGACCGCCGCCGGCATTACCTTGGGCATGGACGAATTGTACAAATAACCTGCAGGGATC
ATAATCAGCCATACCACATTTGTAGAGGTTTTACTTGCTTTAAAAAACCTCCCACACCTCCCCCTGAACC
TGAAACATAAAATGAATGCAATTGTTGTTGTTAACTTGTTTATTGCAGCTTATAATGGTTACAAATAAAG
CAATAGCATCACAAATTTCACAAATAAAGCATTTTTTTCACTGCATTCTAGTTGTGGTTTGTCCAAACTC
ATCAATGTATCTTATCATGTCTGGATCCCCAGGAAGCTCCTCTGTGTCCTCATAAACCCTAACCTCCTCT
ACTTGAGAGGACATTCCAATCATAGGCTGCCCATCCACCCTCTGTGTCCTCCTGTTAATTAGGTCACTTA
ACAAAAAGGAAATTGGGTAGGGGTTTTTCACAGACCGCTTTCTAAGGGTAATTTTAAAATATCTGGGAAG
TCCCTTCCACTGCTGTGTTCCAGAAGTGTTGGTAAACAGCCCACAAATGTCAACAGCAGAAACATACAAG
CTGTCAGCTTTGCACAAGGGCCCAACACCCTGCTCATCAAGAAGCACTGTGGTTGCTGTGTTAGTAATGT
GCAAAACAGGAGGCACATTTTCCCCACCTGTGTAGGTTCCAAAATATCTAGTGTTTTCATTTTTACTTGG
ATCAGGAACCCAGCACTCCACTGGATAAGCATTATCCTTATCCAAAACAGCCTTGTGGTCAGTGTTCATC
TGCTGACTGTCAACTGTAGCATTTTTTGGGGTTACAGTTTGAGCAGGATATTTGGTCCTGTAGTTTGCTA
ACACACCCTGCAGCTCCAAAGGTTCCCCACCAACAGCAAAAAAATGAAAATTTGACCCTTGAATGGGTTT
TCCAGCACCATTTTCATGAGTTTTTTGTGTCCCTGAATGCAAGTTTAACATAGCAGTTACCCCAATAACC
TCAGTTTTAACAGTAACAGCTTCCCACATCAAAATATTTCCACAGGTTAAGTCCTCATTTAAAGAGCTCC
AGCTTTTGTTCCCTTTAGTGAGGGTTAATTGCGCGCTTGGCGTAATCATGGTCATAGCTGTTTCCTGTGT
GAAATTGTTATCCGCTCACAATTCCACACAACATACGAGCCGGAAGCATAAAGTGTAAAGCCTGGGGTGC
CTAATGAGTGAGCTAACTCACATTAATTGCGTTGCGCTCACTGCCCGCTTTCCAGTCGGGAAACCTGTCG
TGCCAGCTGCATTAATGAATCGGCCAACGCGCGGGGAGAGGCGGTTTGCGTATTGGGCGCTCTTCCGCTT
CCTCGCTCACTGACTCGCTGCGCTCGGTCGTTCGGCTGCGGCGAGCGGTATCAGCTCACTCAAAGGCGGT
AATACGGTTATCCACAGAATCAGGGGATAACGCAGGAAAGAACATGTGAGCAAAAGGCCAGCAAAAGGCC
AGGAACCGTAAAAAGGCCGCGTTGCTGGCGTTTTTCCATAGGCTCCGCCCCCCTGACGAGCATCACAAAA
ATCGACGCTCAAGTCAGAGGTGGCGAAACCCGACAGGACTATAAAGATACCAGGCGTTTCCCCCTGGAAG
CTCCCTCGTGCGCTCTCCTGTTCCGACCCTGCCGCTTACCGGATACCTGTCCGCCTTTCTCCCTTCGGGA
AGCGTGGCGCTTTCTCATAGCTCACGCTGTAGGTATCTCAGTTCGGTGTAGGTCGTTCGCTCCAAGCTGG
GCTGTGTGCACGAACCCCCCGTTCAGCCCGACCGCTGCGCCTTATCCGGTAACTATCGTCTTGAGTCCAA
CCCGGTAAGACACGACTTATCGCCACTGGCAGCAGCCACTGGTAACAGGATTAGCAGAGCGAGGTATGTA
GGCGGTGCTACAGAGTTCTTGAAGTGGTGGCCTAACTACGGCTACACTAGAAGAACAGTATTTGGTATCT
GCGCTCTGCTGAAGCCAGTTACCTTCGGAAAAAGAGTTGGTAGCTCTTGATCCGGCAAACAAACCACCGC
TGGTAGCGGTGGTTTTTTTGTTTGCAAGCAGCAGATTACGCGCAGAAAAAAAGGATCTCAAGAAGATCCT
TTGATCTTTTCTACGGGGTCTGACGCTCAGTGGAACGAAAACTCACGTTAAGGGATTTTGGTCATGAGAT
TATCAAAAAGGATCTTCACCTAGATCCTTTTAAATTAAAAATGAAGTTTTAAATCAATCTAAAGTATATA
TGAGTAAACTTGGTCTGACAGTTACCAATGCTTAATCAGTGAGGCACCTATCTCAGCGATCTGTCTATTT
CGTTCATCCATAGTTGCCTGACTCCCCGTCGTGTAGATAACTACGATACGGGAGGGCTTACCATCTGGCC
CCAGTGCTGCAATGATACCGCGAGACCCACGCTCACCGGCTCCAGATTTATCAGCAATAAACCAGCCAGC
CGGAAGGGCCGAGCGCAGAAGTGGTCCTGCAACTTTATCCGCCTCCATCCAGTCTATTAATTGTTGCCGG
GAAGCTAGAGTAAGTAGTTCGCCAGTTAATAGTTTGCGCAACGTTGTTGCCATTGCTACAGGCATCGTGG
TGTCACGCTCGTCGTTTGGTATGGCTTCATTCAGCTCCGGTTCCCAACGATCAAGGCGAGTTACATGATC
CCCCATGTTGTGCAAAAAAGCGGTTAGCTCCTTCGGTCCTCCGATCGTTGTCAGAAGTAAGTTGGCCGCA
GTGTTATCACTCATGGTTATGGCAGCACTGCATAATTCTCTTACTGTCATGCCATCCGTAAGATGCTTTT
CTGTGACTGGTGAGTACTCAACCAAGTCATTCTGAGAATAGTGTATGCGGCGACCGAGTTGCTCTTGCCC
GGCGTCAATACGGGATAATACCGCGCCACATAGCAGAACTTTAAAAGTGCTCATCATTGGAAAACGTTCT
TCGGGGCGAAAACTCTCAAGGATCTTACCGCTGTTGAGATCCAGTTCGATGTAACCCACTCGTGCACCCA
ACTGATCTTCAGCATCTTTTACTTTCACCAGCGTTTCTGGGTGAGCAAAAACAGGAAGGCAAAATGCCGC
AAAAAAGGGAATAAGGGCGACACGGAAATGTTGAATACTCATACTCTTCCTTTTTCAATATTATTGAAGC
ATTTATCAGGGTTATTGTCTCATGAGCGGATACATATTTGAATGTATTTAGAAAAATAAACAAATAGGGG
TTCCGCGCACATTTCCCCGAAAAGTGCCAC
Features (pLannotate 1.2.2; 16 found; start..end, strand, type, name):
     30..458     -  rep_origin     f1 ori (sequence partly withheld): f1 bacteriophage origin of replication; arrow indicates direction of (+) strand synthesis
    463..618     -  CDS            lacZα (fragment): LacZα fragment of β-galactosidase; lacZ fragment
    626..644     +  promoter       T7 promoter: promoter for bacteriophage T7 RNA polymerase
    653..718     -  misc_feature   MCS (fragment): pBluescript multiple cloning site
    783..1493    +  CDS            mEmerald: mEmerald is a basic (constitutively fluorescent) green fluorescent protein published in 1998, derived from Aequorea victoria. It is reported to be a very rapidly-maturing monomer with moderate acid sensitivity.
   1505..1588    +  CDS            large T antigen (fragment): large T antigen from SV40 (simian virus 40)
   1611..1745    +  polyA_signal   SV40 poly(A) signal: SV40 polyadenylation signal
   1689..2480    -  CDS            VP1_SV40 (fragment): Experimental evidence at protein level: Swiss-Prot protein existence level 1. Forms an icosahedral capsid with a T=7 symmetry and a 40 nm diameter. The capsid is composed of 72 pentamers linked to each other by disulfide bonds and associated with VP2 or VP3 proteins. Binds to N- glycolylneuraminic analog of the ganglioside GM1 on the cell surface to provide virion attachment to target cell (PubMed:18353982). Once attached, the virion is internalized by caveolin-mediated endocytosis and traffics to the endoplasmic reticulum. Inside the endoplasmic reticulum, the protein folding machinery isomer
   2500..2518    -  promoter       T3 promoter: promoter for bacteriophage T3 RNA polymerase
   2563..2579    -  protein_bind   lac operator: The lac repressor binds to the lac operator to inhibit transcription in E. coli. This inhibition can be relieved by adding lactose or isopropyl-β-D-thiogalactopyranoside (IPTG). lac repressor encoded by lacI
   2587..2617    -  promoter       lac promoter: promoter for the E. coli lac operon
   2632..2653    -  protein_bind   CAP binding site: CAP binding activates transcription in the presence of cAMP. E. coli catabolite activator protein
   2666..2758    -  CDS            lacI (fragment): lac repressor; lacI; The lac repressor binds to the lac operator to inhibit transcription in E. coli. This inhibition can be relieved by adding lactose or isopropyl-β-D-thiogalactopyranoside (IPTG).
   2941..3529    -  rep_origin     ori: high-copy-number ColE1/pMB1/pBR322/pUC origin of replication
   3700..4560    -  CDS            AmpR: β-lactamase; bla; confers resistance to ampicillin, carbenicillin, and related antibiotics
   4561..4665    -  promoter       AmpR promoter: bla
