[The description below was written by a language model from this plasmid's Addgene catalogue record and pLannotate feature annotations shown in this document.]
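Description:
pBSII-LA-mEmerald(AM) is a 4,688 bp template plasmid for in vitro mRNA synthesis, built on the pBluescript II SK (+) phagemid backbone. It is propagated in E. coli through the high-copy ColE1/pUC-type origin and selected with ampicillin via the β-lactamase gene and its native promoter. The backbone also retains the f1 origin for single-stranded DNA production. Remnants of the lacZα region, the lac promoter/operator and a partial multiple cloning site reflect insertion of the payload into the polylinker.

The payload lies downstream of the T7 promoter and encodes mEmerald, a rapidly maturing monomeric green fluorescent protein derived from Aequorea victoria GFP, with the coding sequence codon-optimised for the honeybee. According to the catalogue entry, the short actin-binding peptide Lifeact, which originates from budding yeast, is fused to the N terminus. The automated annotation does not mark it as a separate feature, but there is unannotated space between the polylinker remnant and the mEmerald open reading frame where it would be expected to lie.

After the reporter comes a stretch of SV40 sequence containing the SV40 polyadenylation signal, with flanking fragments that the annotation tool matches to large T antigen and VP1. These are most likely incidental parts of the viral 3′ region rather than expressed products. A T3 promoter faces inward from the opposite side of the insert.

Transcription with T7 RNA polymerase yields mRNA for a Lifeact–mEmerald fusion, a live marker of filamentous actin. The honeybee optimisation implies that the mRNA is meant for use in honeybee material, but the record does not describe a delivery method or a specific application.
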