Addgene plasmid #244812: pBSII-LA-mEmerald(AM)
Purpose: In-Vitro Synthesis of mRNA encoding a Honeybee-optimized mEmerald-labeled Lifeact (LA) Tag
Depositing lab: Frederic Strobl. Depositing organization: Goethe-Universitaet Frankfurt am Main.
Backbone
  Vector backbone: pBluescript II SK (+)
  Total vector size (bp): 4688
  Vector type: In-Vitro mRNA Synthesis
Growth in bacteria
  Bacterial resistance: Ampicillin, 100 μg/mL
  Growth temperature: 37°C
  Growth strain: DH5alpha
  Copy number: Unknown
Gene/Insert
  Gene/Insert name: mEmerald
  Species: S. cerevisiae (budding yeast), Synthetic
  Mutation: coding sequence is optimized for the Honeybee
  Promoter: T7
  Tag / fusion protein: Lifeact (N terminal on insert)
  Cloning method: Other
  Sequencing primers: 5′ T7
Terms and licenses: Academic/Nonprofit Terms; Industry Terms: Not Available to Industry
How to cite: pBSII-LA-mEmerald(AM) was a gift from Frederic Strobl (Addgene plasmid # 244812 ; http://n2t.net/addgene:244812 ; RRID:Addgene_244812)
